>Addgene plasmid #53172 | pWZLblasti-HA-ERK2 R67S | addgene partial sequence | sequence record 87683 | pLXSN5 5'-CCCTTGAACCTCCTCGTTCGACC-3'
ATCCTCCCTTTATCCAGCCCTCACTCCTTCTCTAGGCGCCGGCCGGATCCAGAATTCACTCGAGGATATC
GCCGCCACCATGTACCCATACGATGTTCCAGATTACGCTGCGGCGGCGGCGGCGGCGGGCGCGGGCCCGG
AGATGGTCCGCGGGCAGGTGTTCGACGTGGGGCCGCGCTACACCAACCTCTCGTACATCGGCGAGGGCGC
CTACGGCATGGTGTGCTCTGCTTATGATAATGTCAACAAAGTTCGAGTAGCTATCAAGAAAATCAGCCCC
TTTGAGCACCAGACCTACTGCCAGAGTACCCTGAGGGAGATAAAAATCTTACTGCGCTTCAGACATGAGA
ACATCATTGGAATCAATGACATTATTCGAGCACCAACCATCGAGCAAATGAAAGATGTATATATAGTACA
GGACCTCATGGAAACAGATCTTTACAAGCTCTTGAAGACACAACACCTCAGCAATGACCATATCTGCTAT
TTTCTCTACCAGATCCTCAGAGGGTTAAAATATATCCATTCAGCTAACGTTCTGCACCGTGACCTCAAGC
CTTCCAACCTGCTGCTCAACACCACCTGTGATCTCAAGATCTGTGACTTTGGCCTGGCCCGTGTTGCAGA
TCCAGACCATGATCACACAGGGTTCCTGACAGAATATGTGGCCACACGTTGGTACAGGGCTCCAGAAATT
ATGTTGAATTCCAAGGGCTACACCAAGTCCATTGATATTTGGTCTGTAGGCTGCATTCTGGCAGAAATGC
TTTCTAACAGGCCCATCTTTCCAGGGAAGCATTATCTTGACCAGCTGAACCACATTTTGGGTATTCTTGG
ATCCCCATCACAAGAAGACCTGAATTGTATAATAAATTTAAAAGCTAGGAACTATTTGCTTTCTCTTCCA
CACAAAAATAAGGTGCCATGGAACAGGCTGTTCCCAAATGCTGACTCCAAAGCTCTGGACTTATTGGACA
AAATGTTGACATTCAACCCACACAAGAGGATTGAAGTAGAACAGGCTCTGGCCCACCCATATCTGGAGCA
GTATTACGACCCGAGTGACGAGC
