>Addgene plasmid #53172 | pWZLblasti-HA-ERK2 R67S | addgene partial sequence | sequence record 87687 | pWZL-R 5'-TTCCGGGCCCTCACATTG-3'
TGGTGGAAAATAACCGGAATTGGTCGACTTAAGATCTGTATCCTGGCTGGAATCTAGCAGTCTCTTCAAA
AATTAGTTCTTTGAGCTTTTCCTTAGGCAAGTCATCCAATTCCATGTCGAACTTGAATGGTGCTTCGGCG
ATGGGCTCGTCACTCGGGTCGTAATACTGCTCCAGATATGGGTGGGCCAGAGCCTGTTCTACTTCAATCC
TCTTGTGTGGGTTGAATGTCAACATTTTGTCCAATAAGTCCAGAGCTTTGGAGTCAGCATTTGGGAACAG
CCTGTTCCATGGCACCTTATTTTTGTGTGGAAGAGAAAGCAAATAGTTCCTAGCTTTTAAATTTATTATA
CAATTCAGGTCTTCTTGTGATGGGGATCCAAGAATACCCAAAATGTGGTTCAGCTGGTCAAGATAATGCT
TCCCTGGAAAGATGGGCCTGTTAGAAAGCATTTCTGCCAGAATGCAGCCTACAGACCAAATATCAATGGA
CTTGGTGTAGCCCTTGGAATTCAACATAATTTCTGGAGCCCTGTACCAACGTGTGGCCACATATTCTGTC
AGGAACCCTGTGTGATCATGGTCTGGATCTGCAACACGGGCCAGGCCAAAGTCACAGATCTTGAGATCAC
AGGTGGTGTTGAGCAGCAGGTTGGAAGGCTTGAGGTCACGGTGCAGAACGTTAGCTGAATGGATATATTT
TAACCCTCTGAGGATCTGGTAGAGAAAATAGCAGATATGGTCATTGCTGAGGTGTTGTGTCTTCAAGAGC
TTGTAAAGATCTGTTTCCATGAGGTCCTGTACTATATATAC
