[The description below was written by a language model from this plasmid's Addgene catalogue record.]
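Description:
pWZLblasti-HA-ERK2 R67S is a retroviral mammalian expression plasmid built on the pWZLblasti backbone (about 5.1 kb without insert). It is maintained in bacteria as a high-copy plasmid under ampicillin selection, and it carries a blasticidin resistance marker for selecting transduced or transfected mammalian cells. No feature table accompanies the record, so the promoter, the long terminal repeats, the packaging signal and the way the blasticidin marker is expressed are not explicitly stated. As a retroviral vector, it would be expected to be packaged into virus in a suitable producer cell line, with the payload integrating stably into target cells.

The insert is a roughly 1.1 kb coding sequence for human ERK2 (MAPK1, extracellular signal-regulated kinase 2, also called p42 MAPK), a serine/threonine kinase that acts downstream of MEK in the RAS-RAF-MEK-ERK cascade. It carries the point substitution R67S and an HA epitope tag fused to the N terminus, which lets the exogenous protein be detected or immunoprecipitated separately from endogenous ERK2. The record does not explain the functional consequence of the R67S change. The species field also lists A. thaliana alongside human, which appears to be a catalogue artefact, since the stated purpose and the gene reference both point to the human gene. The insert was placed by restriction cloning, with the 5′ XhoI site destroyed in the junction and the 3′ SalI site retained, and part of the plasmid derives from a MAPK1 Gateway donor clone.

The construct is intended for stable expression of HA-tagged mutant ERK2 in mammalian cells, and it was deposited in connection with work on the copper requirement of oncogenic BRAF signalling and tumorigenesis.
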