Addgene plasmid #53172: pWZLblasti-HA-ERK2 R67S
Purpose: Expresses HA tagged human ERK2 R67S from blasticidin resistance retroviral vector
Depositing lab: Christopher Counter. Depositing organization: Duke University. Publication: Copper is required for oncogenic BRAF signalling and tumorigenesis. Brady DC, Crowe MS, Turski ML, Hobbs GA, Yao X, Chaikuad A, Knapp S, Xiao K, Campbell SL, Thiele DJ, Counter CM. Nature. 2014 Apr 9. doi: 10.1038/nature13180. PubMed 24717435.
Backbone
  Vector backbone: pWZLblasti
  Backbone size w/o insert (bp): 5100
  Vector type: Mammalian Expression, Retroviral
  Selectable markers: Blasticidin
Growth in bacteria
  Bacterial resistance: Ampicillin, 100 μg/mL
  Growth temperature: 37°C
  Growth strain: XL10 Gold
  Copy number: High Copy
Gene/Insert
  Gene/Insert name: ERK2 (alt names: Extracellular signal regulated kinase 2; MAPK1; Mitogen activated protein kinase 2)
  Species: H. sapiens (human), A. thaliana (mustard weed)
  Insert size (bp): 1082
  Mutation: R67S
  GenBank ID: NM_138957.2
  Entrez Gene: MAPK1 (a.k.a. ERK, ERK-2, ERK2, ERT1, MAPK2, NS13, P42MAPK, PRKM1, PRKM2, p38, p40, p41, p41mapk, p42-MAPK)
  Tag / fusion protein: HA (N terminal on insert)
  Cloning method: Restriction Enzyme; 5′ cloning site XhoI (destroyed during cloning); 3′ cloning site SalI (not destroyed)
  Sequencing primers: 5′ GAACCTCCTCGTTCGACC; 3′ TTCCGGGCCCTCACATTG
Resource information
  A portion of this plasmid was derived from a plasmid made by: Addgene Plasmid 23498: pDONR223-MAPK1
Terms and licenses: Academic/Nonprofit Terms; Industry Terms: Not Available to Industry
How to cite: pWZLblasti-HA-ERK2 R67S was a gift from Christopher Counter (Addgene plasmid # 53172 ; http://n2t.net/addgene:53172 ; RRID:Addgene_53172)
